Addgene plasmid #165416: pCMV-ABE8e-NRCH
Purpose: Expresses the base editor ABE8e-NRCH in mammalian cells
Depositing lab: David Liu. Depositing organization: Broad Institute.
Backbone
  Vector backbone: pCMV
  Backbone size w/o insert (bp): 3402
  Total vector size (bp): 8217
  Vector type: Mammalian Expression
Growth in bacteria
  Bacterial resistance: Ampicillin, 100 μg/mL
  Growth temperature: 37°C
  Growth strain: DH5alpha
  Copy number: High Copy
Gene/Insert
  Gene/Insert name: ABE8e-NRCH
  Species: Synthetic
  Insert size (bp): 4815
  Promoter: CMV
  Tag / fusion protein: BP-NLS (N terminal on insert); BP-NLS (C terminal on insert)
  Cloning method: Ligation Independent Cloning
  Sequencing primers: 5′ CGCAAATGGGCGGTAGGCGTG; 3′ ATGGCTGGCAACTAGAAGG
Terms and licenses: Academic/Nonprofit Terms; Industry Terms: Not Available to Industry
How to cite: pCMV-ABE8e-NRCH was a gift from David Liu (Addgene plasmid # 165416 ; http://n2t.net/addgene:165416 ; RRID:Addgene_165416)
