[The description below was written by a language model from this plasmid's Addgene catalogue record and pLannotate feature annotations shown in this document.]
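Description:
pCMV-ABE8e-NRCH is an 8.2 kb mammalian expression plasmid built on a pCMV backbone for transient expression of the adenine base editor ABE8e-NRCH. It is propagated in E. coli as a high-copy plasmid through a ColE1/pUC-type origin of replication and is selected with ampicillin via a β-lactamase gene driven by its own bla promoter. Small remnants of cloning-vector sequence (lac promoter/operator, CAP site, and lacI, bom, SV40 promoter and MCS fragments) are also annotated, but they appear to be backbone leftovers rather than functional parts of the design. No mammalian selection marker is annotated.

The payload is a synthetic open reading frame of about 4.8 kb placed downstream of the human CMV immediate-early enhancer and promoter and terminated by the bovine growth hormone polyadenylation signal. A T7 promoter sits between the CMV promoter and the coding sequence, which would in principle allow in vitro transcription. The fusion consists of an E. coli TadA-derived deoxyadenosine deaminase domain (the evolved 8e variant, according to the construct name) joined to a Streptococcus pyogenes Cas9 domain. The automated annotation labels this domain as a dCas9 fragment, but this reflects similarity matching only, and the record does not state its exact catalytic status. The "NRCH" designation refers to an engineered Cas9 variant with altered PAM recognition. Bipartite nuclear localization signals flank the editor at both the N and C termini to drive nuclear import. The plasmid carries no guide RNA cassette, so it is used together with a separately supplied sgRNA to install targeted A•T-to-G•C conversions in mammalian cells at sites that standard NGG-PAM editors cannot reach.
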