Features (pLannotate 1.2.2; 16 found; start..end, strand, type, name):
    549..1409    -  CDS            AmpR: β-lactamase; bla; confers resistance to ampicillin, carbenicillin, and related antibiotics
   1410..1514    -  promoter       AmpR promoter: bla
   1585..1629    -  misc_feature   bom (fragment): basis of mobility region from pBR322
   1784..2163    +  enhancer       CMV enhancer: human cytomegalovirus immediate early enhancer
   2164..2367    +  promoter       CMV promoter: human cytomegalovirus (CMV) immediate early promoter
   2409..2427    +  promoter       T7 promoter: promoter for bacteriophage T7 RNA polymerase
   2498..2989    +  CDS            tadA: TADA_ECOLI - Also known as yfhC. Experimental evidence at protein level: Swiss-Prot protein existence level 1. Catalyzes the deamination of adenosine to inosine at the wobble position 34 of tRNA(Arg2). Essential for cell viability. From Escherichia coli (strain K12).
   3092..7193    +  CDS            dCas9 (fragment): catalytically dead mutant of the Cas9 endonuclease from the Streptococcus pyogenes Type II CRISPR/Cas system RNA-guided DNA-binding protein that lacks endonuclease activity due to the D10A mutation in the RuvC catalytic domain and the N863A mutation in the HNH catalytic domain
   7310..7534    +  polyA_signal   bGH poly(A) signal: bovine growth hormone polyadenylation signal
   7538..7559    +  promoter       SV40 promoter (fragment): SV40 enhancer and early promoter
   7564..7580    +  misc_feature   MCS (fragment): pBluescript multiple cloning site
   7629..7645    -  protein_bind   lac operator: The lac repressor binds to the lac operator to inhibit transcription in E. coli. This inhibition can be relieved by adding lactose or isopropyl-β-D-thiogalactopyranoside (IPTG). lac repressor encoded by lacI
   7653..7683    -  promoter       lac promoter: promoter for the E. coli lac operon
   7698..7719    -  protein_bind   CAP binding site: CAP binding activates transcription in the presence of cAMP. E. coli catabolite activator protein
   7732..7824    -  CDS            lacI (fragment): lac repressor; lacI; The lac repressor binds to the lac operator to inhibit transcription in E. coli. This inhibition can be relieved by adding lactose or isopropyl-β-D-thiogalactopyranoside (IPTG).
   8007..378     -  rep_origin     ori (across the origin): high-copy-number ColE1/pMB1/pBR322/pUC origin of replication
>Addgene plasmid #165416 | pCMV-ABE8e-NRCH | addgene full sequence | sequence record 334022 | Addgene NGS Result
TATCTCAGTTCGGTGTAGGTCGTTCGCTCCAAGCTGGGCTGTGTGCACGAACCCCCCGTTCAGCCCGACC
GCTGCGCCTTATCCGGTAACTATCGTCTTGAGTCCAACCCGGTAAGACACGACTTATCGCCACTGGCAGC
AGCCACTGGTAACAGGATTAGCAGAGCGAGGTATGTAGGCGGTGCTACAGAGTTCTTGAAGTGGTGGCCT
AACTACGGCTACACTAGAAGAACAGTATTTGGTATCTGCGCTCTGCTGAAGCCAGTTACCTTCGGAAAAA
GAGTTGGTAGCTCTTGATCCGGCAAACAAACCACCGCTGGTAGCGGTGGTTTTTTTGTTTGCAAGCAGCA
GATTACGCGCAGAAAAAAAGGATCTCAAGAAGATCCTTTGATCTTTTCTACGGGGTCTGACACTCAGTGG
AACGAAAACTCACGTTAAGGGATTTTGGTCATGAGATTATCAAAAAGGATCTTCACCTAGATCCTTTTAA
ATTAAAAATGAAGTTTTAAATCAATCTAAAGTATATATGAGTAAACTTGGTCTGACAGTTACCAATGCTT
AATCAGTGAGGCACCTATCTCAGCGATCTGTCTATTTCGTTCATCCATAGTTGCCTGACTCCCCGTCGTG
TAGATAACTACGATACGGGAGGGCTTACCATCTGGCCCCAGTGCTGCAATGATACCGCGAGACCCACGCT
CACCGGCTCCAGATTTATCAGCAATAAACCAGCCAGCCGGAAGGGCCGAGCGCAGAAGTGGTCCTGCAAC
TTTATCCGCCTCCATCCAGTCTATTAATTGTTGCCGGGAAGCTAGAGTAAGTAGTTCGCCAGTTAATAGT
TTGCGCAACGTTGTTGCCATTGCTACAGGCATCGTGGTGTCACGCTCGTCGTTTGGTATGGCTTCATTCA
GCTCCGGTTCCCAACGATCAAGGCGAGTTACATGATCCCCCATGTTGTGCAAAAAAGCGGTTAGCTCCTT
CGGTCCTCCGATCGTTGTCAGAAGTAAGTTGGCCGCAGTGTTATCACTCATGGTTATGGCAGCACTGCAT
AATTCTCTTACTGTCATGCCATCCGTAAGATGCTTTTCTGTGACTGGTGAGTACTCAACCAAGTCATTCT
GAGAATAGTGTATGCGGCGACCGAGTTGCTCTTGCCCGGCGTCAATACGGGATAATACCGCGCCACATAG
CAGAACTTTAAAAGTGCTCATCATTGGAAAACGTTCTTCGGGGCGAAAACTCTCAAGGATCTTACCGCTG
TTGAGATCCAGTTCGATGTAACCCACTCGTGCACCCAACTGATCTTCAGCATCTTTTACTTTCACCAGCG
TTTCTGGGTGAGCAAAAACAGGAAGGCAAAATGCCGCAAAAAAGGGAATAAGGGCGACACGGAAATGTTG
AATACTCATACTCTTCCTTTTTCAATATTATTGAAGCATTTATCAGGGTTATTGTCTCATGAGCGGATAC
ATATTTGAATGTATTTAGAAAAATAAACAAATAGGGGTTCCGCGCACATTTCCCCGAAAAGTGCCACCTG
ACGTCGACGGATCGGGAGATCGATCTCCCGATCCCCTAGGGTCGACTCTCAGTACAATCTGCTCTGATGC
CGCATAGTTAAGCCAGTATCTGCTCCCTGCTTGTGTGTTGGAGGTCGCTGAGTAGTGCGCGAGCAAAATT
TAAGCTACAACAAGGCAAGGCTTGACCGACAATTGCATGAAGAATCTGCTTAGGGTTAGGCGTTTTGCGC
TGCTTCGCGATGTACGGGCCAGATATACGCGTTGACATTGATTATTGACTAGTTATTAATAGTAATCAAT
TACGGGGTCATTAGTTCATAGCCCATATATGGAGTTCCGCGTTACATAACTTACGGTAAATGGCCCGCCT
GGCTGACCGCCCAACGACCCCCGCCCATTGACGTCAATAATGACGTATGTTCCCATAGTAACGCCAATAG
GGACTTTCCATTGACGTCAATGGGTGGAGTATTTACGGTAAACTGCCCACTTGGCAGTACATCAAGTGTA
TCATATGCCAAGTACGCCCCCTATTGACGTCAATGACGGTAAATGGCCCGCCTGGCATTATGCCCAGTAC
ATGACCTTATGGGACTTTCCTACTTGGCAGTACATCTACGTATTAGTCATCGCTATTACCATGGTGATGC
GGTTTTGGCAGTACATCAATGGGCGTGGATAGCGGTTTGACTCACGGGGATTTCCAAGTCTCCACCCCAT
TGACGTCAATGGGAGTTTGTTTTGGCACCAAAATCAACGGGACTTTCCAAAATGTCGTAACAACTCCGCC
CCATTGACGCAAATGGGCGGTAGGCGTGTACGGTGGGAGGTCTATATAAGCAGAGCTGGTTTAGTGAACC
GTCAGATCCGCTAGAGATCCGCGGCCGCTAATACGACTCACTATAGGGAGAGCCGCCACCATGAAACGGA
CAGCCGACGGAAGCGAGTTCGAGTCACCAAAGAAGAAGCGGAAAGTCTCTGAGGTGGAGTTTTCCCACGA
GTACTGGATGAGACATGCCCTGACCCTGGCCAAGAGGGCACGGGATGAGAGGGAGGTGCCTGTGGGAGCC
GTGCTGGTGCTGAACAATAGAGTGATCGGCGAGGGCTGGAACAGAGCCATCGGCCTGCACGACCCAACAG
CCCATGCCGAAATTATGGCCCTGAGACAGGGCGGCCTGGTCATGCAGAACTACAGACTGATTGACGCCAC
CCTGTACGTGACATTCGAGCCTTGCGTGATGTGCGCCGGCGCCATGATCCACTCTAGGATCGGCCGCGTG
GTGTTTGGCGTGAGGAACTCAAAAAGAGGCGCCGCAGGCTCCCTGATGAACGTGCTGAACTACCCCGGCA
TGAATCACCGCGTCGAAATTACCGAGGGAATCCTGGCAGATGAATGTGCCGCCCTGCTGTGCGATTTCTA
TCGGATGCCTAGACAGGTGTTCAATGCTCAGAAGAAGGCCCAGAGCTCCATCAACTCCGGAGGATCTAGC
GGAGGCTCCTCTGGCTCTGAGACACCTGGCACAAGCGAGAGCGCAACACCTGAAAGCAGCGGGGGCAGCA
GCGGGGGGTCAGACAAGAAGTACAGCATCGGCCTGACCATCGGCACCAACTCTGTGGGCTGGGCCGTGAT
CACCGACGAGTACAAGGTGCCCAGCAAGAAATTCAAGGTGCTGGGCAACACCGACCGGCACAGCATCAAG
AAGAACCTGATCGGAGCCCTGCTGTTCGACAGCGGCGAAACAGCCGAGGCCACCCGGCTGAAGAGAACCG
CCAGAAGAAGATACACCAGACGGAAGAACCGGATCTGCTATCTGCAAGAGATCTTCAGCAACGAGATGGC
CAAGGTGGACGACAGCTTCTTCCACAGACTGGAAGAGTCCTTCCTGGTGGAAGAGGATAAGAAGCACGAG
CGGCACCCCATCTTCGGCAACATCGTGGACGAGGTGGCCTACCACGAGAAGTACCCCACCATCTACCACC
TGAGAAAGAAACTGGTGGACAGCACCGACAAGGCCGACCTGCGGCTGATCTATCTGGCCCTGGCCCACAT
GATCAAGTTCCGGGGCCACTTCCTGATCGAGGGCGACCTGAACCCCGACAACAGCGACGTGGACAAGCTG
TTCATCCAGCTGGTGCAGACCTACAACCAGCTGTTCGAGGAAAACCCCATCAACGCCAGCGGCGTGGACG
CCAAGGCCATCCTGTCTGCCAGACTGAGCAAGAGCAGACGGCTGGAAAATCTGATCGCCCAGCTGCCCGG
CGAGAAGAAGAATGGCCTGTTCGGAAACCTGATTGCCCTGAGCCTGGGCCTGACCCCCAACTTCAAGAGC
AACTTCGACCTGGCCGAGGATGCCAAACTGCAGCTGAGCAAGGACACCTACGACGACGACCTGGACAACC
TGCTGGCCCAGATCGGCGACCAGTACGCCGACCTGTTTCTGGCCGCCAAGAACCTGTCCGACGCCATCCT
GCTGAGCGACATCCTGAGAGTGAACACCGAGATCACCAAGGCCCCCCTGAGCGCCTCTATGGTGAAGAGA
TACGACGAGCACCACCAGGACCTGACCCTGCTGAAAGCTCTCGTGCGGCAGCAGCTGCCTGAGAAGTACA
AAGAGATTTTCTTCGACCAGAGCAAGAACGGCTACGCCGGCTACATTGACGGCGGAGCCAGCCAGGAAGA
GTTCTACAAGTTCATCAAGCCCATCCTGGAAAAGATGGACGGCACCGAGGAACTGCTCGTGAAGCTGAAC
AGAGAGGACCTGCTGCGGAAGCAGCGGACCTTCGACAACGGCATTATCCCCCACCAGATCCACCTGGGAG
AGCTGCACGCCATTCTGCGGCGGCAGGGCGATTTTTACCCATTCCTGAAGGACAACCGGGAAAAGATCGA
GAAGATCCTGACCTTCCGCATCCCCTACTACGTGGGCCCTCTGGCCAGGGGAAACAGCAGATTCGCCTGG
ATGACCAGAAAGAGCGAGGAAACCATCACCCCCTGGAACTTCGAGGAAGTGGTGGACAAGGGCGCTTCCG
CCCAGAGCTTCATCGAGCGGATGACCAACTTCGATAAGAACCTGCCCAACGAGAAGGTGCTGCCCAAGCA
CAGCCTGCTGTACGAGTACTTCACCGTGTATAACGAGCTGACCAAAGTGAAATACGTGACCGAGGGAATG
AGAAAGCCCGCCTTCCTGAGCGGCGAGCAGAAAAAGGCCATCGTGGACCTGCTGTTCAAGACCAACCGGA
AAGTGACCGTGAAGCAGCTGAAAGAGGACTACTTCAAGAAAATCGAGTGCTTCGACTCCGTGGAAATCTC
CGGCGTGGAAGATCGGTTCAACGCCTCCCTGGGCACATACCACGATCTGCTGAAAATTATCAAGGACAAG
GACTTCCTGGACAATGAGGAAAACGAGGACATTCTGGAAGATATCGTGCTGACCCTGACACTGTTTGAGG
ACAGAGAGATGATCGAGGAACGGCTGAAAACCTATGCCCACCTGTTCGACGACAAAGTGATGAAGCAGCT
GAAGCGGCTGAGATACACCGGCTGGGGCAGGCTGAGCCGGAAGCTGATCAACGGCATCCGGGACAAGCAG
TCCGGCAAGACAATCCTGGATTTCCTGAAGTCCGACGGCTTCGCCAACAGAAACTTCATGCAGCTGATCC
ACGACGACAGCCTGACCTTTAAAGAGGACATCCAGAAAGCCCAGGTGTCCGGCCAGGGCGATAGCCTGCA
CGAGCACATTGCCAATCTGGCCGGCAGCCCCGCCATTAAGAAGGGCATCCTGCAGACAGTGAAGGTGGTG
GACGAGCTCGTGAAAGTGATGGGCGGCCACAAGCCCGAGAACATCGTGATCGAAATGGCCAGAGAGAACC
AGACCACCCAGAAGGGACAGAAGAACAGCCGCGAGAGAATGAAGCGGATCGAAGAGGGCATCAAAGAGCT
GGGCAGCCAGATCCTGAAAGAACACCCCGTGGAAAACACCCAGCTGCAGAACGAGAAGCTGTACCTGTAC
TACCTGCAGAATGGGCGGGATATGTACGTGGACCAGGAACTGGACATCAACCGGCTGTCCGACTACGATG
TGGACCATATCGTGCCTCAGAGCTTTCTGAAGGACGACTCCATCGACAACAAGGTGCTGACCAGAAGCGA
CAAGAACCGGGGCAAGAGCGACAACGTGCCCTCCGAAGAGGTCGTGAAGAAGATGAAGAACTACTGGCGG
CAGCTGCTGAACGCCAAGCTGATTACCCAGAGAAAGTTCGACAATCTGACCAAGGCCGAGAGAGGCGGCC
TGAGCGAACTGGATAAGGCCGGCTTCATCAAGAGACAGCTGGTGGAAACCCGGCAGATCACAAAGCACGT
GGCACAGATCCTGGACTCCCGGATGAACACTAAGTACGACGAGAATGACAAGCTGATCCGGGAAGTGAAA
GTGATCACCCTGAAGTCCAAGCTGGTGTCCGATTTCCGGAAGGATTTCCAGTTTTACAAAGTGCGCGAGA
TCAACAACTACCACCACGCCCACGACGCCTACCTGAACGCCGTCGTGGGAACCGCCCTGATCAAAAAGTA
CCCTAAGCTGGAAAGCGAGTTCGTGTACGGCGACTACAAGGTGTACGACGTGCGGAAGATGATCGCCAAG
AGCGAGCAGGAAATCGGCAAGGCTACCGCCAAGTACTTCTTCTACAGCAACATCATGAACTTTTTCAAGA
CCGAGATTACCCTGGCCAACGGCGAGATCCGGAAGCGGCCTCTGATCGAGACAAACGGCGAAACCGGGGA
GATCGTGTGGGATAAGGGCCGGGATTTTGCCACCGTGCGGAAAGTGCTGAGCATGCCCCAAGTGAATATC
GTGAAAAAGACCGAGGTGCAGACAGGCGGCTTCAGCAAAGAGTCTATCCTGCCCAAGGGTAACAGCGATA
AGCTGATCGCCAGAAAGAAGGACTGGGACCCTAAGAAGTACGGCGGCTTCAACAGCCCCACCGTGGCCTA
TTCTGTGCTGGTGGTGGCCAAAGTGGAAAAGGGCAAGTCCAAGAAACTGAAGAGTGTGAAAGAGCTGCTG
GGGATCACCATCATGGAAAGAAGCAGCTTCGAGAAGAATCCCATCGACTTTCTGGAAGCCAAGGGCTACA
AAGAAGTGAAAAAGGACCTGATCATCAAGCTGCCTAAGTACTCCCTGTTCGAGCTGGAAAACGGCCGGAA
GAGAATGCTGGCCTCTGCCGGCGTGCTGCAGAAGGGAAACGAACTGGCCCTGCCCTCCAAATATGTGAAC
TTCCTGTACCTGGCCAGCCACTATGAGAAGCTGAAGGGCTCCCCCGAGGATAATGAGCAGAAACAGCTGT
TTGTGGAACAGCACAAGCACTACCTGGACGAGATCATCGAGCAGATCAGCGAGTTCTCCAAGAGAGTGAT
CCTGGCCGACGCTAATCTGGACAAAGTGCTGTCCGCCTACAACAAGCACCGGGATAAGCCCATCAGAGAG
CAGGCCGAGAATATCATCCACCTGTTTACCCTGACCAATCTGGGAGCCCCTGCCGCCTTCAAGTACTTTG
ACACCACCATCAACCGGAAGCAATACAACACGACCAAAGAGGTGCTGGACGCCACCCTGATCCGTCAGAG
CATCACCGGCCTGTACGAGACACGGATCGACCTGTCTCAGCTGGGAGGTGACTCTGGCGGCTCAAAAAGA
ACCGCCGACGGCAGCGAATTCGAGCCCAAGAAGAAGAGGAAAGTCTAACCGGTCATCATCACCATCACCA
TTGAGTTTAAACCCGCTGATCAGCCTCGACTGTGCCTTCTAGTTGCCAGCCATCTGTTGTTTGCCCCTCC
CCCGTGCCTTCCTTGACCCTGGAAGGTGCCACTCCCACTGTCCTTTCCTAATAAAATGAGGAAATTGCAT
CGCATTGTCTGAGTAGGTGTCATTCTATTCTGGGGGGTGGGGTGGGGCAGGACAGCAAGGGGGAGGATTG
GGAAGACAATAGCAGGCATGCTGGGGATGCGGTGGGCTCTATGGCTTCTGAGGCGGAAAGAACCAGCTGG
GGCTCGATACCGTCGACCTCTAGCTAGAGCTTGGCGTAATCATGGTCATAGCTGTTTCCTGTGTGAAATT
GTTATCCGCTCACAATTCCACACAACATACGAGCCGGAAGCATAAAGTGTAAAGCCTAGGGTGCCTAATG
AGTGAGCTAACTCACATTAATTGCGTTGCGCTCACTGCCCGCTTTCCAGTCGGGAAACCTGTCGTGCCAG
CTGCATTAATGAATCGGCCAACGCGCGGGGAGAGGCGGTTTGCGTATTGGGCGCTCTTCCGCTTCCTCGC
TCACTGACTCGCTGCGCTCGGTCGTTCGGCTGCGGCGAGCGGTATCAGCTCACTCAAAGGCGGTAATACG
GTTATCCACAGAATCAGGGGATAACGCAGGAAAGAACATGTGAGCAAAAGGCCAGCAAAAGGCCAGGAAC
CGTAAAAAGGCCGCGTTGCTGGCGTTTTTCCATAGGCTCCGCCCCCCTGACGAGCATCACAAAAATCGAC
GCTCAAGTCAGAGGTGGCGAAACCCGACAGGACTATAAAGATACCAGGCGTTTCCCCCTGGAAGCTCCCT
CGTGCGCTCTCCTGTTCCGACCCTGCCGCTTACCGGATACCTGTCCGCCTTTCTCCCTTCGGGAAGCGTG
GCGCTTTCTCATAGCTCACGCTGTAGG
